>Addgene plasmid #53502 | pUAST tdTomato Rab35 WT | addgene partial sequence | sequence record 87549 | tdTomato-Fwd 5'-ctgttcctgtacggcatgg-3'
ATTCTGCAGTCGACGGTACCGCGGGCCCGGGATCATCAACAAGTTTGTACAAAAAAGCAGGCTTAATGGC
ACGCGGCTTCGATCATCTATTCAAGTTGCTAATAATCGGCGATAGCGGCGTGGGCAAGTCGTCGCTGCTC
ATCCGGTTCTCGGACGACACATTCTCAGGCAGTTACATCACCACCATCGGCGTGGACTTTAAGATCCGCA
CCGTGGACATCGAGGGCATGCGCGTAAAGCTGCAGATCTGGGACACGGCCGGGCAGGAGCGCTTCCGGAC
AATCACCAGCACCTACTACCGCGGCACCCACGGCGTCATTGTCGTCTACGACGTCACGAACGGCGAATCC
TTTGCGAACGTCCGCCGCTGGCTGGAGGAGATCCAGAATAACTGCGATGTGGTTAAAAAAGTATTAGTGG
GCAACAAGAACGACGATCCGGACAGGAAGGTGGTCATTACCGAAGACGCGCAACGGTTTGCGAAACAAAT
GGACATCGAGCTATTCGAGACATCTGCCAAAGACAACATAAACGTGGAGAACATGTTCTTGTCGATTACG
CGACAGGTGCTCGATCACAAGCTGCGCACCTCCCCCAACGAGCAGCAGAAGGACACGCTCCATCTGAAGC
CCAATCCCAAGGGCAGCAAGGGTGGGAAGTGCTGCAGGTGAAACCCAGCTTTCTTGTACAAAGTGGTTGA
TGATCCTCTAGAGGATCTTTGTGAAGGAACCTTACTTCTGTGGTGTGACATAATTGGACAAACTACCTAC
AGAGATTTAAAGCTCTAAGGTAAATATAAAATTTTTAAGTGTATAATGTGTTAAACTACTGATTCTAATT
GTT
