[The description below was written by a language model from this plasmid's Addgene catalogue record.]
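Description:
pUAST tdTomato Rab35 WT is an insect expression plasmid built on the pUAST backbone, the classic Drosophila vector for GAL4/UAS-controlled transgene expression. It is propagated in E. coli under ampicillin selection; the record lists the copy number as unknown. No feature table is available, so the origin of replication, any fly transformation marker and the transposon ends usually associated with pUAST-type vectors are not documented here.

The payload is the wild-type Drosophila melanogaster Rab35 gene (CG9575), which encodes a small Rab-family GTPase. It was introduced by Gateway recombination cloning downstream of a tdTomato coding sequence carried on the backbone, giving an N-terminally tdTomato-tagged Rab35 fusion. The promoter is recorded as GAL4, meaning transcription is GAL4-responsive. In pUAST designs, upstream activating sequences placed ahead of a minimal promoter keep the transgene largely silent until GAL4 is supplied from a driver line or a co-transfected plasmid, which allows tissue- or cell-type-specific expression. The 3′ sequencing primer name suggests that an SV40 polyadenylation signal follows the insert.

The red fluorescent tag allows the localisation and dynamics of Rab35 to be followed in fly cells or tissues. The "WT" designation suggests it serves as the unmutated reference form of the protein. The associated publication concerns Rab35 control of actin bundling through recruitment of fascin as an effector, which fits use of this construct for imaging and overexpression studies of Rab35 function in cytoskeletal organisation.
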