Addgene plasmid #53502: pUAST tdTomato Rab35 WT
Depositing lab: Matthew Scott. Depositing organization: Stanford University. Publication: Rab35 controls actin bundling by recruiting fascin as an effector protein. Zhang J, Fonovic M, Suyama K, Bogyo M, Scott MP. Science. 2009 Sep 4;325(5945):1250-4. doi: 10.1126/science.1174921. PubMed 19729655.
Backbone
  Vector backbone: pUAST
  Vector type: Insect Expression
Growth in bacteria
  Bacterial resistance: Ampicillin, 100 μg/mL
  Growth temperature: 37°C
  Growth strain: DH5alpha
  Copy number: Unknown
Gene/Insert
  Gene/Insert name: Rab35
  Species: D. melanogaster (fly)
  Entrez Gene: Rab35 (a.k.a. Dmel_CG9575, CG9575, DRab35, DmRab35, Dmel\CG9575, dRab35, rab35)
  Promoter: GAL4
  Tag / fusion protein: tdtomato (N terminal on backbone)
  Cloning method: Gateway Cloning
  Sequencing primers: 5′ tdTomato-Fwd; 3′ SV40pA-R
Terms and licenses: Academic/Nonprofit Terms; Industry Terms: Not Available to Industry
How to cite: pUAST tdTomato Rab35 WT was a gift from Matthew Scott (Addgene plasmid # 53502 ; http://n2t.net/addgene:53502 ; RRID:Addgene_53502)
